Addgene plasmid #158083: pscALPSpuro-ClACE2 (Dog)
Purpose: Expresses dog ACE2 in mammalian cells
Depositing lab: Jeremy Luban. Depositing organization: University of Massachusetts, Worcester. Publication: Structural and Functional Analysis of the D614G SARS-CoV-2 Spike Protein Variant. Yurkovetskiy L, Wang X, Pascal KE, Tomkins-Tinch C, Nyalile TP, Wang Y, Baum A, Diehl WE, Dauphin A, Carbone C, Veinotte K, Egri SB, Schaffner SF, Lemieux JE, Munro JB, Rafique A, Barve A, Sabeti PC, Kyratsous CA, Dudkina NV, Shen K, Luban J. Cell. 2020 Sep 15. pii: S0092-8674(20)31229-0. doi: 10.1016/j.cell.2020.09.032. PubMed 32991842.
Backbone
  Vector backbone: pscALPS
  Vector type: Mammalian Expression, Lentiviral
  Selectable markers: Puromycin
Growth in bacteria
  Bacterial resistance: Ampicillin, 100 μg/mL
  Growth temperature: 30°C
  Growth strain: NEB Stable
  Copy number: High Copy
Gene/Insert
  Gene/Insert name: Dog ACE2
  Entrez Gene: ACE2
Terms and licenses: Academic/Nonprofit Terms; Industry Terms: Not Available to Industry
How to cite: pscALPSpuro-ClACE2 (Dog) was a gift from Jeremy Luban (Addgene plasmid # 158083 ; http://n2t.net/addgene:158083 ; RRID:Addgene_158083)
