[The description below was written by a language model from this plasmid's Addgene catalogue record and the feature table of its GenBank file.]
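Description:
pscALPSpuro-ClACE2 (Dog) is a 10,143 bp HIV-1-based lentiviral transfer vector built on the pscALPS backbone for expressing dog ACE2 in mammalian cells. In bacteria it is maintained through a high-copy ColE1/pUC-type origin and selected with ampicillin via the beta-lactamase gene. An SV40 enhancer/early promoter and origin segment sits upstream of the viral cassette.

The viral genome is transcribed from a CMV enhancer/promoter fused to a truncated HIV-1 5' LTR, a hybrid arrangement that typically makes genomic RNA production in packaging cells independent of Tat. Downstream are the Psi packaging signal, the Rev response element for Rev-dependent nuclear export of unspliced RNA, and the cPPT/CTS. A short annotated gp41 peptide lies within the retained env-derived sequence. The internal spleen focus-forming virus (SFFV) LTR promoter is followed by a roughly 2.4 kb unannotated stretch. This is where the dog ACE2 insert presumably lies, although the feature table does not mark the coding sequence itself. A Myc epitope tag is annotated at the far end of that region, consistent with a C-terminal tag on the insert, but the record does not say so explicitly.

A puromycin N-acetyltransferase gene follows, allowing selection of transduced cells. The element driving its expression is not annotated. A WPRE then enhances transcript stability and expression, and a second truncated LTR closes the provirus. The associated publication concerns the SARS-CoV-2 Spike D614G variant, so the vector probably serves to generate cells stably expressing the dog ACE2 orthologue as targets for Spike-mediated entry studies.
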