LOCUS       Exported 10143 bp ds-DNA circular SYN 12-MAY-2021
DEFINITION  Expresses dog ACE2 in mammalian cells.
ACCESSION   .
VERSION     .
KEYWORDS    pscALPSpuro-ClACE2 (Dog)
SOURCE      synthetic DNA construct
  ORGANISM  synthetic DNA construct
REFERENCE   1 (bases 1 to 10143)
  AUTHORS   Yurkovetskiy L, Wang X, Pascal KE, Tomkins-Tinch C, Nyalile TP, Wang
            Y, Baum A, Diehl WE, Dauphin A, Carbone C, Veinotte K, Egri SB,
            Schaffner SF, Lemieux JE, Munro JB, Rafique A, Barve A, Sabeti PC,
            Kyratsous CA, Dudkina NV, Shen K, Luban J
  TITLE     Structural and Functional Analysis of the D614G SARS-CoV-2 Spike
            Protein Variant.
  JOURNAL   Cell. 2020 Sep 15. pii: S0092-8674(20)31229-0. doi:
            10.1016/j.cell.2020.09.032.
  PUBMED    32991842
REFERENCE   2 (bases 1 to 10143)
  AUTHORS   .
  TITLE     Direct Submission
  JOURNAL   Exported May 12, 2021 from SnapGene Server 1.1.58
            http://www.snapgene.com
FEATURES             Location/Qualifiers
     source          1..10143
                     /organism="synthetic DNA construct"
                     /mol_type="other DNA"
     primer_bind     complement(64..84)
                     /label=pBABE 3'
                     /note="SV40 enhancer, reverse primer for pBABE vectors"
     promoter        69..398
                     /label=SV40 promoter
                     /note="SV40 enhancer and early promoter"
     rep_origin      249..384
                     /label=SV40 ori
                     /note="SV40 origin of replication"
     primer_bind     311..330
                     /label=SV40pro-F
                     /note="SV40 promoter/origin, forward primer"
     enhancer        410..789
                     /label=CMV enhancer
                     /note="human cytomegalovirus immediate early enhancer"
     promoter        791..989
                     /label=CMV promoter
                     /note="human cytomegalovirus (CMV) immediate early
                     promoter"
     primer_bind     944..964
                     /label=CMV-F
                     /note="Human CMV immediate early promoter, forward primer"
     LTR             1007..1187
                     /label=5' LTR (truncated)
                     /note="truncated 5' long terminal repeat (LTR) from HIV-1"
     misc_feature    1234..1359
                     /label=HIV-1 Psi
                     /note="packaging signal of human immunodeficiency virus
                     type 1"
     misc_feature    1856..2089
                     /label=RRE
                     /note="The Rev response element (RRE) of HIV-1 allows for
                     Rev-dependent mRNA export from the nucleus to the
                     cytoplasm."
     CDS             2273..2317
                     /codon_start=1
                     /product="antigenic peptide corresponding to amino acids
                     655 to 669 of the HIV envelope protein gp41 (Lutje Hulsik
                     et al., 2013)"
                     /label=gp41 peptide
                     /note="recognized by the 2H10 single-chain llama nanobody"
                     /translation="KNEQELLELDKWASL"
     misc_feature    2615..2732
                     /label=cPPT/CTS
                     /note="central polypurine tract and central termination
                     sequence of HIV-1"
     promoter        2869..3276
                     /label=SFFV promoter
                     /note="spleen focus-forming virus long terminal repeat
                     (LTR) promoter"
     CDS             5716..5745
                     /codon_start=1
                     /product="Myc (human c-Myc proto-oncogene) epitope tag"
                     /label=Myc
                     /translation="EQKLISEEDL"
     CDS             6249..6848
                     /codon_start=1
                     /gene="pac from Streptomyces alboniger"
                     /product="puromycin N-acetyltransferase"
                     /label=PuroR
                     /note="confers resistance to puromycin"
                     /translation="MTEYKPTVRLATRDDVPRAVRTLAAAFADYPATRHTVDPDRHIER
                     VTELQELFLTRVGLDIGKVWVADDGAAVAVWTTPESVEAGAVFAEIGPRMAELSGSRLA
                     AQQQMEGLLAPHRPKEPAWFLATVGVSPDHQGKGLGSAVVLPGVEAAERAGVPAFLETS
                     APRNLPFYERLGFTVTADVEVPEGPRTWCMTRKPGA"
     primer_bind     complement(6249..6268)
                     /label=Puro-R
                     /note="Puromycin resistance gene, reverse primer. Also
                     called puro-variant-R"
     primer_bind     6745..6765
                     /label=Puro-F
                     /note="Puromycin resistance gene, forward primer"
     misc_feature    6858..7446
                     /label=WPRE
                     /note="woodchuck hepatitis virus posttranscriptional
                     regulatory element"
     primer_bind     complement(6911..6931)
                     /label=WPRE-R
                     /note="WPRE, reverse primer"
     CDS             complement(7329..7340)
                     /codon_start=1
                     /product="Factor Xa recognition and cleavage site"
                     /label=Factor Xa site
                     /translation="IEGR"
     LTR             7964..8144
                     /label=5' LTR (truncated)
                     /note="truncated 5' long terminal repeat (LTR) from HIV-1"
     rep_origin      complement(8215..8803)
                     /direction=LEFT
                     /label=ori
                     /note="high-copy-number ColE1/pMB1/pBR322/pUC origin of
                     replication"
     primer_bind     complement(8295..8314)
                     /label=pBR322ori-F
                     /note="pBR322 origin, forward primer"
     CDS             complement(8974..9834)
                     /codon_start=1
                     /gene="bla"
                     /product="beta-lactamase"
                     /label=AmpR
                     /note="confers resistance to ampicillin, carbenicillin, and
                     related antibiotics"
                     /translation="MSIQHFRVALIPFFAAFCLPVFAHPETLVKVKDAEDQLGARVGYI
                     ELDLNSGKILESFRPEERFPMMSTFKVLLCGAVLSRIDAGQEQLGRRIHYSQNDLVEYS
                     PVTEKHLTDGMTVRELCSAAITMSDNTAANLLLTTIGGPKELTAFLHNMGDHVTRLDRW
                     EPELNEAIPNDERDTTMPVAMATTLRKLLTGELLTLASRQQLIDWMEADKVAGPLLRSA
                     LPAGWFIADKSGAGERGSRGIIAALGPDGKPSRIVVIYTTGSQATMDERNRQIAEIGAS
                     LIKHW"
     primer_bind     9597..9616
                     /label=Amp-R
                     /note="Ampicillin resistance gene, reverse primer"
     promoter        complement(9835..9939)
                     /gene="bla"
                     /label=AmpR promoter
     primer_bind     complement(10014..10033)
                     /label=pRS-marker
                     /note="pRS vectors, use to sequence yeast selectable
                     marker"
ORIGIN
        1 aatctgctta gggttaggcg ttttgcgctg cttcgcgatg tacgggccag atatacgcgc
       61 tgtggaatgt gtgtcagtta gggtgtggaa agtccccagg ctccccagca ggcagaagta
      121 tgcaaagcat gcatctcaat tagtcagcaa ccaggtgtgg aaagtcccca ggctccccag
      181 caggcagaag tatgcaaagc atgcatctca attagtcagc aaccatagtc ccgcccctaa
      241 ctccgcccat cccgccccta actccgccca gttccgccca ttctccgccc catggctgac
      301 taattttttt tatttatgca gaggccgagg ccgcctctgc ctctgagcta ttccagaagt
      361 agtgaggagg cttttttgga ggcctaggct tttgcaaaaa gctcgcgttg acattgatta
      421 ttgactagtt attaatagta atcaattacg gggtcattag ttcatagccc atatatggag
      481 ttccgcgtta cataacttac ggtaaatggc ccgcctggct gaccgcccaa cgacccccgc
      541 ccattgacgt caataatgac gtatgttccc atagtaacgc caatagggac tttccattga
      601 cgtcaatggg tggagtattt acggtaaact gcccacttgg cagtacatca agtgtatcat
      661 atgccaagta cgccccctat tgacgtcaat gacggtaaat ggcccgcctg gcattatgcc
      721 cagtacatga ccttatggga ctttcctact tggcagtaca tctacgtatt agtcatcgct
      781 attaccatgg tgatgcggtt ttggcagtac atcaatgggc gtggatagcg gtttgactca
      841 cggggatttc caagtctcca ccccattgac gtcaatggga gtttgttttg gcaccaaaat
      901 caacgggact ttccaaaatg tcgtaacaac tccgccccat tgacgcaaat gggcggtagg
      961 cgtgtacggt gggaggtcta tataagcagc gcgttttgcc tgtactgggt ctctctggtt
     1021 agaccagatc tgagcctggg agctctctgg ctaactaggg aacccactgc ttaagcctca
     1081 ataaagcttg ccttgagtgc ttcaagtagt gtgtgcccgt ctgttgtgtg actctggtaa
     1141 ctagagatcc ctcagaccct tttagtcagt gtggaaaatc tctagcagtg gcgcccgaac
     1201 agggacttga aagcgaaagg gaaaccagag gagctctctc gacgcaggac tcggcttgct
     1261 gaagcgcgca cggcaagagg cgaggggcgg cgactggtga gtacgccaaa aattttgact
     1321 agcggaggct agaaggagag agatgggtgc gagagcgtca gtattaagcg ggggagaatt
     1381 agatcgcgat gggaaaaaat tcggttaagg ccagggggaa agaaaaaata taaattaaaa
     1441 catatagtat gggcaagcag ggagctagaa cgattcgcag ttaatcctgg cctgttagaa
     1501 acatcagaag gctgtagaca aatactggga cagctacaac catcccttca gacaggatca
     1561 gaagaactta gatcattata taatacagta gcaaccctct attgtgtgca tcaaaggata
     1621 gagataaaag acaccaagga agctttagac aagatagagg aagagcaaaa caaaagtaag
     1681 accaccgcac agcaagcggc cggccgctga tcttcagacc tggaggagga gatatgaggg
     1741 acaattggag aagtgaatta tataaatata aagtagtaaa aattgaacca ttaggagtag
     1801 cacccaccaa ggcaaagaga agagtggtgc agagagaaaa aagagcagtg ggaataggag
     1861 ctttgttcct tgggttcttg ggagcagcag gaagcactat gggcgcagcg tcaatgacgc
     1921 tgacggtaca ggccagacaa ttattgtctg gtatagtgca gcagcagaac aatttgctga
     1981 gggctattga ggcgcaacag catctgttgc aactcacagt ctggggcatc aagcagctcc
     2041 aggcaagaat cctggctgtg gaaagatacc taaaggatca acagctcctg gggatttggg
     2101 gttgctctgg aaaactcatt tgcaccactg ctgtgccttg gaatgctagt tggagtaata
     2161 aatctctgga acagatttgg aatcacacga cctggatgga gtgggacaga gaattaacaa
     2221 ttacacaagc ttaatacact ccttaattga agaatcgcaa aaccagcaag aaaagaatga
     2281 acaagaatta ttggaattag ataaatgggc aagtttgtgg aattggttta acataacaaa
     2341 ttggctgtgg tatataaaat tattcataat gatagtagga ggcttggtag gtttaagaat
     2401 agtttttgct gtactttcta tagtgaatag agttaggcag ggatattcac cattatcgtt
     2461 tcagacccac ctcccaaccc cgaggggacc cgacaggccc gaaggaatag aagaagaagg
     2521 tggagagaga gacagagaca gatccattcg attagtgaac ggatcggcac tgcgtgcgcc
     2581 aattctgcag acaaatggca gtattcatcc acaattttaa aagaaaaggg gggattgggg
     2641 ggtacagtgc aggggaaaga atagtagaca taatagcaac agacatacaa actaaagaat
     2701 tacaaaaaca aattacaaaa attcaaaatt ttcgggttta ttacagggac agcagagatc
     2761 cagtttggtt aattaactgc agccccgata aaataaaaga ttttatttag tctccagaaa
     2821 aaggggggaa tgaaagaccc cacctgtagg tttggcaagc tagctgcagt aacgccattt
     2881 tgcaaggcat ggaaaaatac caaaccaaga atagagaagt tcagatcaag ggcgggtaca
     2941 tgaaaatagc taacgttggg ccaaacagga tatctgcggt gagcagtttc ggccccggcc
     3001 cggggccaag aacagatggt caccgcagtt tcggccccgg cccgaggcca agaacagatg
     3061 gtccccagat atggcccaac cctcagcagt ttcttaagac ccatcagatg tttccaggct
     3121 cccccaagga cctgaaatga ccctgcgcct tatttgaatt aaccaatcag cctgcttctc
     3181 gcttctgttc gcgcgcttct gcttcccgag ctctataaaa gagctcacaa cccctcactc
     3241 ggcgcgccag tcctccgaca gactgagtcg cccgggggtc tagaagccgc caccatgtct
     3301 gggagcagct ggcttctcct ctctctcgcg gcactcactg ccgctcaatc tacggaggat
     3361 cttgtcaaaa cgttcctcga aaaatttaac tatgaagccg aggaactttc ttaccagtca
     3421 tccttggcta gttggaatta caacattaac atcacggatg agaatgtgca gaagatgaat
     3481 aatgcagggg ccaagtggtc tgctttctac gaggagcaat ctaaactggc gaaaacctac
     3541 ccccttgagg aaatccagga ctcaactgtt aaaaggcaat tgagagcact gcagcattca
     3601 ggaagtagtg tgctgtcagc cgacaaaaat cagaggctga acacaatact gaacagcatg
     3661 tcaacggtat actcaaccgg taaggcttgt aatccaagca atccgcagga atgcctcctc
     3721 cttgagccgg gtctcgacga catcatggag aacagcaagg attacaatga acgcctctgg
     3781 gcgtgggaag gctggcggag cgaagtcggc aagcagttgc gccccctcta cgaggaatac
     3841 gtagcactca agaacgaaat ggcccgggct aacaactatg aggattacgg agattactgg
     3901 aggggggatt atgaggagga gtgggaaaat gggtataatt actccaggaa ccaacttata
     3961 gatgacgtgg aacttacgtt cactcagata atgcctcttt atcaacactt gcatgcgtat
     4021 gttagaacaa aattgatgga cacatatcct agttatatat ctccgacagg atgtcttcct
     4081 gcccatctcc ttggggacat gtgggggcga ttttggacta atctgtatcc actgacagtt
     4141 cctttcgggc aaaagcccaa cattgacgtt acgaatgcga tggttaatca atcttgggac
     4201 gcccgcaaaa tatttaagga ggccgagaag tttttcgtta gcgtaggcct gccaaatatg
     4261 acccaagagt tctggggtaa tagcatgctc accgagccga gtgacagtag gaaagtagta
     4321 tgccacccca cggcgtggga ccttgggaaa ggtgattttc gaatcaagat gtgtacgaag
     4381 gtcacgatgg acgattttct cactgcacac catgagatgg gccacataca atatgacatg
     4441 gcatatgctg cacagccctt tcttttgaga aatggagcga atgagggctt ccacgaggct
     4501 gtgggagaga ttatgtcact gtctgcagct actcccaatc acctcaagaa tattgggttg
     4561 cttcctccgt ctttcttcga ggattcagag actgaaatta atttcctgct taaacaagcg
     4621 ctgacgatcg tcggaactct tccttttacg tacatgctcg agaagtggcg gtggatggtc
     4681 ttcaagggtg agatacccaa agatcagtgg atgaaaactt ggtgggagat gaaaaggaac
     4741 attgtgggag tagtagaacc tgtcccacat gatgagacat actgtgatcc cgcgtccctc
     4801 ttccacgtgg ctaacgatta ctcttttatt cggtattaca cccgcaccat ataccagttc
     4861 caattccagg aagctctctg tcagatcgcg aaacacgagg gtcctctcca taaatgtgac
     4921 atctcaaaca gcagtgaggc gggccaaaag cttcttgaaa tgttgaaact ggggaagtca
     4981 aagccctgga cgtacgctct cgagatagtc gtcggcgcaa agaacatgga tgtacgccct
     5041 ctcctcaatt atttcgagcc actcttcaca tggctcaaag aacaaaaccg gaatagtttt
     5101 gttgggtgga acaccgattg gagcccgtat gccgaccaat caattaaagt tcggatatcc
     5161 cttaagagcg ctctgggcga gaaagcttat gagtggaaca acaatgaaat gtaccttttc
     5221 cgctcttcca ttgcctacgc aatgcggcag tatttctcag aagtaaaaaa ccaaaccata
     5281 ccattcgttg aggacaatgt gtgggtgtct gatctcaaac cacggatctc atttaacttt
     5341 tctgtaacat ctcccggaaa cgtttctgat attatccccc gaactgaggt agaggaggcc
     5401 atcagaatgt atagatctcg gatcaatgat gtgtttcgcc tcgacgataa ctcccttgag
     5461 tttctcggca tccaaccgac cccgggtccc ccttacgaac ccccggttac gatttggctt
     5521 atagtgtttg gtgtagttat gggtgtcgtg gtggttggaa tagttcttct gatattcagc
     5581 ggcatacgga ataggcgcaa gaatgaccaa gcacgcggtg aggagaaccc atacgcctcc
     5641 gttgacctct caaaggggga aaataacccc ggattccaga gcggggacga tgtacaaaca
     5701 tcttttggag cagctgagca gaagctgatc agcgaggagg acctgtagga attctcgacc
     5761 ttgactggcg gcgcgacctt gaggcctgcg ttcgcctcag ttgccccctc tgtgcaatgg
     5821 ggagacgcgc ctcatcgctt gacaacggcc gaagagccgc cgcgcttccg tctcccgcgt
     5881 gcgcgcgcca tgctgcccac ccccgttccg cactgaccct cccccgtgcc ccgcgtcccg
     5941 tactgccgcc ccgccccgag tcccatgccg cagccaccgc gacggagccc gcaggcggga
     6001 acctgcctcc gcgcgttagc gcgcacgcgc gcctcatgtg tcgtccccat cagcgccggc
     6061 ttccgtctat aggccagatg cactgtcact ctggcgaagt cgcagacccg attggccggg
     6121 acggaggcgc gagaccgggt tgcgggcggg gccgaacgtg gtataaaagg ggcgggaggc
     6181 caggctcgtg ccgttttgca gacgccaccg ccgaggaaaa ccgtgtacta ttagccacgc
     6241 gtgccaccat gaccgagtac aagcccacgg tgcgcctcgc cacccgcgac gacgtccccc
     6301 gggccgtacg caccctcgcc gccgcgttcg ccgactaccc cgccacgcgc cacaccgtcg
     6361 acccggaccg ccacatcgag cgggtcaccg agctgcaaga actcttcctc acgcgcgtcg
     6421 ggctcgacat cggcaaggtg tgggtcgcgg acgacggcgc cgcggtggcg gtctggacca
     6481 cgccggagag cgtcgaagcg ggggcggtgt tcgccgagat cggcccgcgc atggccgagt
     6541 tgagcggttc ccggctggcc gcgcagcaac agatggaagg cctcctggcg ccgcaccggc
     6601 ccaaggagcc cgcgtggttc ctggccaccg tcggcgtctc gcccgaccac cagggcaagg
     6661 gtctgggcag cgccgtcgtg ctccccggag tggaggcggc cgagcgcgcc ggggtgcccg
     6721 ccttcctgga gacctccgcg ccccgcaacc tccccttcta cgagcggctc ggcttcaccg
     6781 tcaccgccga cgtcgaggtg cccgaaggac cgcgcacctg gtgcatgacc cgcaagcccg
     6841 gtgcctgagc gatcgctaat caacctctgg attacaaaat ttgtgaaaga ttgactggta
     6901 ttcttaacta tgttgctcct tttacgctat gtggatacgc tgctttaatg cctttgtatc
     6961 atgctattgc ttcccgtatg gctttcattt tctcctcctt gtataaatcc tggttgctgt
     7021 ctctttatga ggagttgtgg cccgttgtca ggcaacgtgg cgtggtgtgc actgtgtttg
     7081 ctgacgcaac ccccactggt tggggcattg ccaccacctg tcagctcctt tccgggactt
     7141 tcgctttccc cctccctatt gccacggcgg aactcatcgc cgcctgcctt gcccgctgct
     7201 ggacaggggc tcggctgttg ggcactgaca attccgtggt gttgtcgggg aagctgacgt
     7261 cctttccatg gctgctcgcc tgtgttgcca cctggattct gcgcgggacg tccttctgct
     7321 acgtcccttc ggccctcaat ccagcggacc ttccttcccg cggcctgctg ccggctctgc
     7381 ggcctcttcc gcgtcttcgc cttcgccctc agacgagtcg gatctccctt tgggccgcct
     7441 ccccgcttaa tcgcgtcgag acctagaaaa acatggagca atcacaagta gcaatacagc
     7501 agctaccaat gctgattgtg cctggctaga agcacaagag gaggaggagg tgggttttcc
     7561 agtcacacct caggtacctt taagaccaat gacttacaag gcagctgtag atcttagcca
     7621 ctttttaaaa gaaaaggggg gactggaagg gctaattcac tcccaacgaa gacaagatat
     7681 ccttgatctg tggatctacc acacacaagg ctacttccct gattggcaga actacacacc
     7741 agggccaggg atcagatatc cactgacctt tggatggtgc tacaagctag taccagttga
     7801 gcaagagaag gtagaagaag ccaatgaagg agagaacacc cgcttgttac accctgtgag
     7861 cctgcatggg atggatgacc cggagagaga agtattagag tggaggtttg acagccgcct
     7921 agcatttcat cacatggccc gagagctgca tccggactgt actgggtctc tctggttaga
     7981 ccagatctga gcctgggagc tctctggcta actagggaac ccactgctta agcctcaata
     8041 aagcttgcct tgagtgcttc aagtagtgtg tgcccgtctg ttgtgtgact ctggtaacta
     8101 gagatccctc agaccctttt agtcagtgtg gaaaatctct agcagggccc gtttcatgtg
     8161 agcaaaaggc cagcaaaagg ccaggaaccg taaaaaggcc gcgttgctgg cgtttttcca
     8221 taggctccgc ccccctgacg agcatcacaa aaatcgacgc tcaagtcaga ggtggcgaaa
     8281 cccgacagga ctataaagat accaggcgtt tccccctgga agctccctcg tgcgctctcc
     8341 tgttccgacc ctgccgctta ccggatacct gtccgccttt ctcccttcgg gaagcgtggc
     8401 gctttctcat agctcacgct gtaggtatct cagttcggtg taggtcgttc gctccaagct
     8461 gggctgtgtg cacgaacccc ccgttcagcc cgaccgctgc gccttatccg gtaactatcg
     8521 tcttgagtcc aacccggtaa gacacgactt atcgccactg gcagcagcca ctggtaacag
     8581 gattagcaga gcgaggtatg taggcggtgc tacagagttc ttgaagtggt ggcctaacta
     8641 cggctacact agaagaacag tatttggtat ctgcgctctg ctgaagccag ttaccttcgg
     8701 aaaaagagtt ggtagctctt gatccggcaa acaaaccacc gctggtagcg gtggtttttt
     8761 tgtttgcaag cagcagatta cgcgcagaaa aaaaggatct caagaagatc ctttgatctt
     8821 ttctacgggg tctgacgctc agtggaacga aaactcacgt taagggattt tggtcatgag
     8881 attatcaaaa aggatcttca cctagatcct tttaaattaa aaatgaagtt ttaaatcaat
     8941 ctaaagtata tatgagtaaa cttggtctga cagttaccaa tgcttaatca gtgaggcacc
     9001 tatctcagcg atctgtctat ttcgttcatc catagttgcc tgactccccg tcgtgtagat
     9061 aactacgata cgggagggct taccatctgg ccccagtgct gcaatgatac cgcgagaccc
     9121 acgctcaccg gctccagatt tatcagcaat aaaccagcca gccggaaggg ccgagcgcag
     9181 aagtggtcct gcaactttat ccgcctccat ccagtctatt aattgttgcc gggaagctag
     9241 agtaagtagt tcgccagtta atagtttgcg caacgttgtt gccattgcta caggcatcgt
     9301 ggtgtcacgc tcgtcgtttg gtatggcttc attcagctcc ggttcccaac gatcaaggcg
     9361 agttacatga tcccccatgt tgtgcaaaaa agcggttagc tccttcggtc ctccgatcgt
     9421 tgtcagaagt aagttggccg cagtgttatc actcatggtt atggcagcac tgcataattc
     9481 tcttactgtc atgccatccg taagatgctt ttctgtgact ggtgagtact caaccaagtc
     9541 attctgagaa tagtgtatgc ggcgaccgag ttgctcttgc ccggcgtcaa tacgggataa
     9601 taccgcgcca catagcagaa ctttaaaagt gctcatcatt ggaaaacgtt cttcggggcg
     9661 aaaactctca aggatcttac cgctgttgag atccagttcg atgtaaccca ctcgtgcacc
     9721 caactgatct tcagcatctt ttactttcac cagcgtttct gggtgagcaa aaacaggaag
     9781 gcaaaatgcc gcaaaaaagg gaataagggc gacacggaaa tgttgaatac tcatactctt
     9841 cctttttcaa tattattgaa gcatttatca gggttattgt ctcatgagcg gatacatatt
     9901 tgaatgtatt tagaaaaata aacaaatagg ggttccgcgc acatttcccc gaaaagtgcc
     9961 acctgacgtc gacggatcgg gagatctccc gatcccctat ggtgcactct cagtacaatc
    10021 tgctctgatg ccgcatagtt aagccagtat ctgctccctg cttgtgtgtt ggaggtcgct
    10081 gagtagtgcg cgagcaaaat ttaagctaca acaaggcaag gcttgaccga caattgcatg
    10141 aag
//
